Addgene plasmid #175105: pLV Cbx5-V5
Purpose: Lentiviral expression of mouse Cbx5-V5
Depositing lab: Larry Gerace. Depositing organization: Scripps California (The Scripps Research Institute). Publication: Shared and Distinctive Neighborhoods of Emerin and Lamin B Receptor Revealed by Proximity Labeling and Quantitative Proteomics. Cheng LC, Zhang X, Abhinav K, Nguyen JA, Baboo S, Martinez-Bartolome S, Branon TC, Ting AY, Loose E, Yates JR 3rd, Gerace L. J Proteome Res. 2022 Sep 2;21(9):2197-2210. doi: 10.1021/acs.jproteome.2c00281. Epub 2022 Aug 16. PubMed 35972904.
Backbone
  Vector backbone: pLV-EF1a-IRES-Puro
  Backbone manufacturer: Tobias Meyer (Addgene plasmid # 85132)
  Vector type: Mammalian Expression, Lentiviral
Growth in bacteria
  Bacterial resistance: Ampicillin, 100 μg/mL
  Growth temperature: 30°C
  Growth strain: NEB Stable
  Copy number: High Copy
Gene/Insert
  Gene/Insert name: Cbx5
  Species: M. musculus (mouse)
  Entrez Gene: Cbx5 (a.k.a. 2610029O15Rik, HP1, Hp1a, Hp1alpha)
  Tag / fusion protein: V5 (C terminal on insert)
  Cloning method: Gibson Cloning
Terms and licenses: Academic/Nonprofit Terms; Industry Terms: Not Available to Industry
How to cite: pLV Cbx5-V5 was a gift from Larry Gerace (Addgene plasmid # 175105 ; http://n2t.net/addgene:175105 ; RRID:Addgene_175105)
