[The description below was written by a language model from this plasmid's Addgene catalogue record and pLannotate feature annotations shown in this document.]
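Description:
pLV Cbx5-V5 is an HIV-1-based lentiviral transfer plasmid for expressing mouse Cbx5 (heterochromatin protein HP1α) with a C-terminal V5 epitope tag in mammalian cells. It was built by Gibson cloning into the pLV-EF1a-IRES-Puro backbone. The sequenced plasmid is about 9.4 kb. It replicates in E. coli from a high-copy ColE1/pUC-type origin and is selected with ampicillin through the β-lactamase gene. Residual lac promoter/operator and lacI fragments in the bacterial portion are cloning-vector remnants with no role in the payload.

The region packaged into virus is bounded by two HIV-1 LTR elements, both annotated as truncated and each preceded by a nef-derived fragment. It carries the Ψ packaging signal with an adjoining gag fragment, the Rev response element for Rev-dependent nuclear export of the genomic RNA, and the cPPT/CTS, which aids nuclear import of the reverse-transcribed genome. Inside this frame, the human EF-1α core promoter with its intron A drives a single bicistronic transcript. Cbx5-V5 is translated first, and an EMCV IRES then directs translation of puromycin N-acetyltransferase, so puromycin resistance is linked to expression of the tagged protein. A WPRE downstream of the puromycin gene enhances transcript stability and expression. No viral structural or enzymatic genes are present intact, so packaging functions must be supplied in trans.

Cbx5 binds H3K9-methylated histone tails and can interact with the lamin B receptor, linking heterochromatin to the inner nuclear membrane. The construct is suited to making stably transduced, puromycin-selected cells in which HP1α can be detected or pulled down through V5. The associated publication concerns proximity labeling of emerin and lamin B receptor neighborhoods, though the record does not state the construct's specific role in that work.
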