Features (pLannotate 1.2.2; 24 found; start..end, strand, type, name):
    377..634     +  LTR            5' LTR (truncated): truncated 5' long terminal repeat (LTR) from HIV-1
    681..806     +  misc_feature   HIV-1 Ψ: packaging signal of human immunodeficiency virus type 1
    790..1128    +  CDS            HIV-1 gag (fragment): gag protein from human immunodeficiency virus 1; gag
   1303..1536    +  misc_feature   RRE: The Rev response element (RRE) of HIV-1 allows for Rev-dependent mRNA export from the nucleus to the cytoplasm.
   1913..2013    +  CDS            Rev (fragment): human immunodeficiency virus 1 (HIV-1) Rev protein; rev; enhances nuclear export of unspliced and incompletely spliced viral mRNAs
   2028..2143    +  misc_feature   cPPT/CTS: central polypurine tract and central termination sequence of HIV-1 (lacking the first T)
   2221..2432    +  promoter       EF-1α core promoter: core promoter for human elongation factor EF-1α
   2433..3371    +  intron         EF-1α intron A: intron upstream of the start codon of human EF-1α
   3408..3980    +  CDS            Cbx5: CBX5_MOUSE - Also known as Hp1a. Experimental evidence at protein level: Swiss-Prot protein existence level 1. Component of heterochromatin that recognizes and binds histone H3 tails methylated at 'Lys-9' (H3K9me), leading to epigenetic repression. In contrast, it is excluded from chromatin when 'Tyr-41' of histone H3 is phosphorylated (H3Y41ph). Can interact with lamin-B receptor (LBR). This interaction can contribute to the association of the heterochromatin with the inner nuclear membrane. Involved in the formation of functional kinetochore through interaction with MIS12 complex proteins (B
   4008..4049    +  CDS            V5 tag: epitope tag from simian virus 5
   4174..4735    +  misc_feature   IRES: internal ribosome entry site (IRES) of the encephalomyocarditis virus (EMCV)
   4738..5337    +  CDS            PuroR: puromycin N-acetyltransferase; pac from Streptomyces alboniger; confers resistance to puromycin
   5361..5949    +  misc_feature   WPRE: woodchuck hepatitis virus posttranscriptional regulatory element
   5966..6484    +  CDS            nef (fragment): NEF_HV1BR - Experimental evidence at protein level: Swiss-Prot protein existence level 1. Extracellular Nef protein targets CD4(+) T-lymphocytes for apoptosis by interacting with CXCR4 surface receptors (PubMed:14990729). From Human immunodeficiency virus type 1 group M subtype B (isolate BRU/LAI) (HIV-1).
   6532..6789    +  LTR            5' LTR (truncated): truncated 5' long terminal repeat (LTR) from HIV-1
   6941..6957    -  protein_bind   lac operator: The lac repressor binds to the lac operator to inhibit transcription in E. coli. This inhibition can be relieved by adding lactose or isopropyl-β-D-thiogalactopyranoside (IPTG). lac repressor encoded by lacI
   6965..6995    -  promoter       lac promoter: promoter for the E. coli lac operon
   7010..7031    -  protein_bind   CAP binding site: CAP binding activates transcription in the presence of cAMP. E. coli catabolite activator protein
   7044..7136    -  CDS            lacI (fragment): lac repressor; lacI; The lac repressor binds to the lac operator to inhibit transcription in E. coli. This inhibition can be relieved by adding lactose or isopropyl-β-D-thiogalactopyranoside (IPTG).
   7319..7907    -  rep_origin     ori: high-copy-number ColE1/pMB1/pBR322/pUC origin of replication
   8078..8938    -  CDS            AmpR: β-lactamase; bla; confers resistance to ampicillin, carbenicillin, and related antibiotics
   8939..9043    -  promoter       AmpR promoter: bla
   9091..9225    +  polyA_signal   SV40 poly(A) signal: SV40 polyadenylation signal
   9392..329     +  CDS            nef (fragment) (across the origin): NEF_HV1BR - Experimental evidence at protein level: Swiss-Prot protein existence level 1. Extracellular Nef protein targets CD4(+) T-lymphocytes for apoptosis by interacting with CXCR4 surface receptors (PubMed:14990729). From Human immunodeficiency virus type 1 group M subtype B (isolate BRU/LAI) (HIV-1).
>Addgene plasmid #175105 | pLV Cbx5-V5 | addgene full sequence | sequence record 351726 | Addgene NGS Result
TGGAAGGGCTAATTCACTCCCAAAGAAGACAAGATATCCTTGATCTGTGGATCTACCACACACAAGGCTA
CTTCCCTGATTAGCAGAACTACACACCAGGGCCAGGGGTCAGATATCCACTGACCTTTGGATGGTGCTAC
AAGCTAGTACCAGTTGAGCCAGATAAGGTAGAAGAGGCCAATAAAGGAGAGAACACCAGCTTGTTACACC
CTGTGAGCCTGCATGGGATGGATGACCCGGAGAGAGAAGTGTTAGAGTGGAGGTTTGACAGCCGCCTAGC
ATTTCATCACGTGGCCCGAGAGCTGCATCCGGAGTACTTCAAGAACTGCTGATATCGAGCTTGCTACAAG
GGACTTTCCGCTGGGGACTTTCCAGGGAGGCGTGGCCTGGGCGGGACTGGGGAGTGGCGAGCCCTCAGAT
CCTGCATATAAGCAGCTGCTTTTTGCCTGTACTGGGTCTCTCTGGTTAGACCAGATCTGAGCCTGGGAGC
TCTCTGGCTAACTAGGGAACCCACTGCTTAAGCCTCAATAAAGCTTGCCTTGAGTGCTTCAAGTAGTGTG
TGCCCGTCTGTTGTGTGACTCTGGTAACTAGAGATCCCTCAGACCCTTTTAGTCAGTGTGGAAAATCTCT
AGCAGTGGCGCCCGAACAGGGACTTGAAAGCGAAAGGGAAACCAGAGGAGCTCTCTCGACGCAGGACTCG
GCTTGCTGAAGCGCGCACGGCAAGAGGCGAGGGGCGGCGACTGGTGAGTACGCCAAAAATTTTGACTAGC
GGAGGCTAGAAGGAGAGAGATGGGTGCGAGAGCGTCAGTATTAAGCGGGGGAGAATTAGATCGCGATGGG
AAAAAATTCGGTTAAGGCCAGGGGGAAAGAAAAAATATAAATTAAAACATATAGTATGGGCAAGCAGGGA
GCTAGAACGATTCGCAGTTAATCCTGGCCTGTTAGAAACATCAGAAGGCTGTAGACAAATACTGGGACAG
CTACAACCATCCCTTCAGACAGGATCAGAAGAACTTAGATCATTATATAATACAGTAGCAACCCTCTATT
GTGTGCATCAAAGGATAGAGATAAAAGACACCAAGGAAGCTTTAGACAAGATAGAGGAAGAGCAAAACAA
AAGTAAGACCACCGCACAGCAAGCGGCCGGCCGCTGATCTTCAGACCTGGAGGAGGAGATATGAGGGACA
ATTGGAGAAGTGAATTATATAAATATAAAGTAGTAAAAATTGAACCATTAGGAGTAGCACCCACCAAGGC
AAAGAGAAGAGTGGTGCAGAGAGAAAAAAGAGCAGTGGGAATAGGAGCTTTGTTCCTTGGGTTCTTGGGA
GCAGCAGGAAGCACTATGGGCGCAGCGTCAATGACGCTGACGGTACAGGCCAGACAATTATTGTCTGGTA
TAGTGCAGCAGCAGAACAATTTGCTGAGGGCTATTGAGGCGCAACAGCATCTGTTGCAACTCACAGTCTG
GGGCATCAAGCAGCTCCAGGCAAGAATCCTGGCTGTGGAAAGATACCTAAAGGATCAACAGCTCCTGGGG
ATTTGGGGTTGCTCTGGAAAACTCATTTGCACCACTGCTGTGCCTTGGAATGCTAGTTGGAGTAATAAAT
CTCTGGAACAGATTTGGAATCACACGACCTGGATGGAGTGGGACAGAGAAATTAACAATTACACAAGCTT
AATACACTCCTTAATTGAAGAATCGCAAAACCAGCAAGAAAAGAATGAACAAGAATTATTGGAATTAGAT
AAATGGGCAAGTTTGTGGAATTGGTTTAACATAACAAATTGGCTGTGGTATATAAAATTATTCATAATGA
TAGTAGGAGGCTTGGTAGGTTTAAGAATAGTTTTTGCTGTACTTTCTATAGTGAATAGAGTTAGGCAGGG
ATATTCACCATTATCGTTTCAGACCCACCTCCCAACCCCGAGGGGACCCGACAGGCCCGAAGGAATAGAA
GAAGAAGGTGGAGAGAGAGACAGAGACAGATCCATTCGATTAGTGAACGGATCTCGACGGTATCGCCTTT
AAAAGAAAAGGGGGGATTGGGGGGTACAGTGCAGGGGAAAGAATAGTAGACATAATAGCAACAGACATAC
AAACTAAAGAATTACAAAAACAAATTACAAAAATTCAAAATTTTCGGGTTTATTACAGGGACAGCAGAGA
TCCAGTTTATCGATGAGGCCCTTTCGTCTTCACTCGAGGTGCCCGTCAGTGGGCAGAGCGCACATCGCCC
ACAGTCCCCGAGAAGTTGGGGGGAGGGGTCGGCAATTGAACCGGTGCCTAGAGAAGGTGGCGCGGGGTAA
ACTGGGAAAGTGATGTCGTGTACTGGCTCCGCCTTTTTCCCGAGGGTGGGGGAGAACCGTATATAAGTGC
AGTAGTCGCCGTGAACGTTCTTTTTCGCAACGGGTTTGCCGCCAGAACACAGGTAAGTGCCGTGTGTGGT
TCCCGCGGGCCTGGCCTCTTTACGGGTTATGGCCCTTGCGTGCCTTGAATTACTTCCACCTGGCTGCAGT
ACGTGATTCTTGATCCCGAGCTTCGGGTTGGAAGTGGGTGGGAGAGTTCGAGGCCTTGCGCTTAAGGAGC
CCCTTCGCCTCGTGCTTGAGTTGAGGCCTGGCCTGGGCGCTGGGGCCGCCGCGTGCGAATCTGGTGGCAC
CTTCGCGCCTGTCTCGCTGCTTTCGATAAGTCTCTAGCCATTTAAAATTTTTGATGACCTGCTGCGACGC
TTTTTTTCTGGCAAGATAGTCTTGTAAATGCGGGCCAAGATCTGCACACTGGTATTTCGGTTTTTGGGGC
CGCGGGCGGCGACGGGGCCCGTGCGTCCCAGCGCACATGTTCGGCGAGGCGGGGCCTGCGAGCGCGGCCA
CCGAGAATCGGACGGGGGTAGTCTCAAGCTGGCCGGCCTGCTCTGGTGCCTGGCCTCGCGCCGCCGTGTA
TCGCCCCGCCCTGGGCGGCAAGGCTGGCCCGGTCGGCACCAGTTGCGTGAGCGGAAAGATGGCCGCTTCC
CGGCCCTGCTGCAGGGAGCTCAAAATGGAGGACGCGGCGCTCGGGAGAGCGGGCGGGTGAGTCACCCACA
CAAAGGAAAAGGGCCTTTCCGTCCTCAGCCGTCGCTTCATGTGACTCCACGGAGTACCGGGCGCCGTCCA
GGCACCTCGATTAGTTCTCGAGCTTTTGGAGTACGTCGTCTTTAGGTTGGGGGGAGGGGTTTTATGCGAT
GGAGTTTCCCCACACTGAGTGGGTGGAGACTGAAGTTAGGCCAGCTTGGCACTTGATGTAATTCTCCTTG
GAATTTGCCCTTTTTGAGTTTGGATCTTGGTTCATTCTCAAGCCTCAGACAGTGGTTCAAAGTTTTTTTC
TTCCATTTCAGGTGTCGTGAGGATCCGCCATCGGCCCGCCCGCCGCCATGGGAAAGAAGACCAAGAGGAC
AGCCGACAGCTCTTCTTCAGAGGATGAGGAGGAATATGTGGTGGAAAAGGTGTTGGACAGGCGCATGGTT
AAGGGGCAAGTGGAATATCTGTTGAAGTGGAAAGGCTTTTCTGAGGAGCACAATACTTGGGAACCTGAGA
AGAACTTGGATTGTCCTGAACTAATTTCTGAGTTTATGAAAAAGTATAAGAAGATGAAGGAGGGTGAAAA
CAATAAGCCCAGGGAGAAATCAGAAGGAAACAAGAGGAAATCCAGTTTCTCCAACAGCGCTGATGATATT
AAATCTAAAAAAAAGAGAGAGCAAAGCAATGATATCGCTCGGGGCTTTGAGAGAGGACTGGAACCAGAAA
AGATCATCGGAGCAACAGATTCCTGCGGTGACTTAATGTTCTTAATGAAATGGAAAGACACAGATGAAGC
TGACCTGGTTCTTGCAAAAGAAGCTAACGTGAAGTGTCCACAGATTGTGATAGCATTTTATGAAGAGAGA
CTGACGTGGCACGCATATCCAGAGGATGCGGAAAACAAAGAAAAAGAAAGCGCGAAGAGCGGTGGGCCGG
GCGGGGGTGGCGGGGGAGGTAAGCCTATCCCTAACCCTCTCCTCGGTCTCGATTCTACGTGAGTTTAAAC
TTCGAAACGCGTGAATTCCTCGAGGGCGGCCGCTCTAGAGTCGACGGGCCGCGGTAACAATTGTTAACTA
ACTTAAGCTAGCAACGGTTTCCCTCTAGCGGGATCAATTCCGCCCCCCCCCCCTAACGTTACTGGCCGAA
GCCGCTTGGAATAAGGCCGGTGTGCGTTTGTCTATATGTTATTTTCCACCATATTGCCGTCTTTTGGCAA
TGTGAGGGCCCGGAAACCTGGCCCTGTCTTCTTGACGAGCATTCCTAGGGGTCTTTCCCCTCTCGCCAAA
GGAATGCAAGGTCTGTTGAATGTCGTGAAGGAAGCAGTTCCTCTGGAAGCTTCTTGAAGACAAACAACGT
CTGTAGCGACCCTTTGCAGGCAGCGGAACCCCCCACCTGGCGACAGGTGCCTCTGCGGCCAAAAGCCACG
TGTATAAGATACACCTGCAAAGGCGGCACAACCCCAGTGCCACGTTGTGAGTTGGATAGTTGTGGAAAGA
GTCAAATGGCTCTCCTCAAGCGTATTCAACAAGGGGCTGAAGGATGCCCAGAAGGTACCCCATTGTATGG
GATCTGATCTGGGGCCTCGGTGCACATGCTTTACATGTGTTTAGTCGAGGTTAAAAAAACGTCTAGGCCC
CCCGAACCACGGGGACGTGGTTTTCCTTTGAAAAACACGATAATACCATGACCGAGTACAAGCCCACGGT
GCGCCTCGCCACCCGCGACGACGTCCCCAGGGCCGTACGCACCCTCGCCGCCGCGTTCGCCGACTACCCC
GCCACGCGCCACACCGTCGATCCGGACCGCCACATCGAGCGGGTCACCGAGCTGCAAGAACTCTTCCTCA
CGCGCGTCGGGCTCGACATCGGCAAGGTGTGGGTCGCGGACGACGGCGCCGCGGTGGCGGTCTGGACCAC
GCCGGAGAGCGTCGAAGCGGGGGCGGTGTTCGCCGAGATCGGCCCGCGCATGGCCGAGTTGAGCGGTTCC
CGGCTGGCCGCGCAGCAACAGATGGAAGGCCTCCTGGCGCCGCACCGGCCCAAGGAGCCCGCGTGGTTCC
TGGCCACCGTCGGCGTCTCGCCCGACCACCAGGGCAAGGGTCTGGGCAGCGCCGTCGTGCTCCCCGGAGT
GGAGGCGGCCGAGCGCGCCGGGGTGCCCGCCTTCCTGGAGACCTCCGCGCCCCGCAACCTCCCCTTCTAC
GAGCGGCTCGGCTTCACCGTCACCGCCGACGTCGAGGTGCCCGAAGGACCGCGCACCTGGTGCATGACCC
GCAAGCCCGGTGCCTGACCCGGGCGGGGCGCGTCTGGAACAATCAACCTCTGGATTACAAAATTTGTGAA
AGATTGACTGGTATTCTTAACTATGTTGCTCCTTTTACGCTATGTGGATACGCTGCTTTAATGCCTTTGT
ATCATGCTATTGCTTCCCGTATGGCTTTCATTTTCTCCTCCTTGTATAAATCCTGGTTGCTGTCTCTTTA
TGAGGAGTTGTGGCCCGTTGTCAGGCAACGTGGCGTGGTGTGCACTGTGTTTGCTGACGCAACCCCCACT
GGTTGGGGCATTGCCACCACCTGTCAGCTCCTTTCCGGGACTTTCGCTTTCCCCCTCCCTATTGCCACGG
CGGAACTCATCGCCGCCTGCCTTGCCCGCTGCTGGACAGGGGCTCGGCTGTTGGGCACTGACAATTCCGT
GGTGTTGTCGGGGAAGCTGACGTCCTTTCCATGGCTGCTCGCCTGTGTTGCCACCTGGATTCTGCGCGGG
ACGTCCTTCTGCTACGTCCCTTCGGCCCTCAATCCAGCGGACCTTCCTTCCCGCGGCCTGCTGCCGGCTC
TGCGGCCTCTTCCGCGTCTTCGCCTTCGCCCTCAGACGAGTCGGATCTCCCTTTGGGCCGCCTCCCCGCC
TGGAATTAATTCTGCAGTCGAGACCTAGAAAAACATGGAGCAATCACAAGTAGCAATACAGCAGCTACCA
ATGCTGATTGTGCCTGGCTAGAAGCACAAGAGGAGGAGGAGGTGGGTTTTCCAGTCACACCTCAGGTACC
TTTAAGACCAATGACTTACAAGGCAGCTGTAGATCTTAGCCACTTTTTAAAAGAAAAGAGGGGACTGGAA
GGGCTAATTCACTCCCAACGAAGACAAGATATCCTTGATCTGTGGATCTACCACACACAAGGCTACTTCC
CTGATTAGCAGAACTACACACCAGGGCCAGGGGTCAGATATCCACTGACCTTTGGATGGTGCTACAAGCT
AGTACCAGTTGAGCCAGATAAGGTAGAAGAGGCCAATAAAGGAGAGAACACCAGCTTGTTACACCCTGTG
AGCCTGCATGGGATGGATGACCCGGAGAGAGAAGTGTTAGAGTGGAGGTTTGACAGCCGCCTAGCATTTC
ATCACGTGGCCCGAGAGCTGCATCCGGAGTACTTCAAGAACTGCTGATATCGAGCTTGCTACAAGGGACT
TTCCGCTGGGGACTTTCCAGGGAGGCGTGGCCTGGGCGGGACTGGGGAGTGGCGAGCCCTCAGATCCTGC
ATATAAGCAGCTGCTTTTTGCCTGTACTGGGTCTCTCTGGTTAGACCAGATCTGAGCCTGGGAGCTCTCT
GGCTAACTAGGGAACCCACTGCTTAAGCCTCAATAAAGCTTGCCTTGAGTGCTTCAAGTAGTGTGTGCCC
GTCTGTTGTGTGACTCTGGTAACTAGAGATCCCTCAGACCCTTTTAGTCAGTGTGGAAAATCTCTAGCAG
TAGTAGTTCATGTCATCTTATTATTCAGTATTTATAACTTGCAAAGAAATGAATATCAGAGAGTGAGAGG
CCTTGACATTGCTAGCGTTTACCGTCGACCTCTAGCTAGAGCTTGGCGTAATCATGGTCATAGCTGTTTC
CTGTGTGAAATTGTTATCCGCTCACAATTCCACACAACATACGAGCCGGAAGCATAAAGTGTAAAGCCTG
GGGTGCCTAATGAGTGAGCTAACTCACATTAATTGCGTTGCGCTCACTGCCCGCTTTCCAGTCGGGAAAC
CTGTCGTGCCAGCTGCATTAATGAATCGGCCAACGCGCGGGGAGAGGCGGTTTGCGTATTGGGCGCTCTT
CCGCTTCCTCGCTCACTGACTCGCTGCGCTCGGTCGTTCGGCTGCGGCGAGCGGTATCAGCTCACTCAAA
GGCGGTAATACGGTTATCCACAGAATCAGGGGATAACGCAGGAAAGAACATGTGAGCAAAAGGCCAGCAA
AAGGCCAGGAACCGTAAAAAGGCCGCGTTGCTGGCGTTTTTCCATAGGCTCCGCCCCCCTGACGAGCATC
ACAAAAATCGACGCTCAAGTCAGAGGTGGCGAAACCCGACAGGACTATAAAGATACCAGGCGTTTCCCCC
TGGAAGCTCCCTCGTGCGCTCTCCTGTTCCGACCCTGCCGCTTACCGGATACCTGTCCGCCTTTCTCCCT
TCGGGAAGCGTGGCGCTTTCTCATAGCTCACGCTGTAGGTATCTCAGTTCGGTGTAGGTCGTTCGCTCCA
AGCTGGGCTGTGTGCACGAACCCCCCGTTCAGCCCGACCGCTGCGCCTTATCCGGTAACTATCGTCTTGA
GTCCAACCCGGTAAGACACGACTTATCGCCACTGGCAGCAGCCACTGGTAACAGGATTAGCAGAGCGAGG
TATGTAGGCGGTGCTACAGAGTTCTTGAAGTGGTGGCCTAACTACGGCTACACTAGAAGAACAGTATTTG
GTATCTGCGCTCTGCTGAAGCCAGTTACCTTCGGAAAAAGAGTTGGTAGCTCTTGATCCGGCAAACAAAC
CACCGCTGGTAGCGGTGGTTTTTTTGTTTGCAAGCAGCAGATTACGCGCAGAAAAAAAGGATCTCAAGAA
GATCCTTTGATCTTTTCTACGGGGTCTGACGCTCAGTGGAACGAAAACTCACGTTAAGGGATTTTGGTCA
TGAGATTATCAAAAAGGATCTTCACCTAGATCCTTTTAAATTAAAAATGAAGTTTTAAATCAATCTAAAG
TATATATGAGTAAACTTGGTCTGACAGTTACCAATGCTTAATCAGTGAGGCACCTATCTCAGCGATCTGT
CTATTTCGTTCATCCATAGTTGCCTGACTCCCCGTCGTGTAGATAACTACGATACGGGAGGGCTTACCAT
CTGGCCCCAGTGCTGCAATGATACCGCGAGACCCACGCTCACCGGCTCCAGATTTATCAGCAATAAACCA
GCCAGCCGGAAGGGCCGAGCGCAGAAGTGGTCCTGCAACTTTATCCGCCTCCATCCAGTCTATTAATTGT
TGCCGGGAAGCTAGAGTAAGTAGTTCGCCAGTTAATAGTTTGCGCAACGTTGTTGCCATTGCTACAGGCA
TCGTGGTGTCACGCTCGTCGTTTGGTATGGCTTCATTCAGCTCCGGTTCCCAACGATCAAGGCGAGTTAC
ATGATCCCCCATGTTGTGCAAAAAAGCGGTTAGCTCCTTCGGTCCTCCGATCGTTGTCAGAAGTAAGTTG
GCCGCAGTGTTATCACTCATGGTTATGGCAGCACTGCATAATTCTCTTACTGTCATGCCATCCGTAAGAT
GCTTTTCTGTGACTGGTGAGTACTCAACCAAGTCATTCTGAGAATAGTGTATGCGGCGACCGAGTTGCTC
TTGCCCGGCGTCAATACGGGATAATACCGCGCCACATAGCAGAACTTTAAAAGTGCTCATCATTGGAAAA
CGTTCTTCGGGGCGAAAACTCTCAAGGATCTTACCGCTGTTGAGATCCAGTTCGATGTAACCCACTCGTG
CACCCAACTGATCTTCAGCATCTTTTACTTTCACCAGCGTTTCTGGGTGAGCAAAAACAGGAAGGCAAAA
TGCCGCAAAAAAGGGAATAAGGGCGACACGGAAATGTTGAATACTCATACTCTTCCTTTTTCAATATTAT
TGAAGCATTTATCAGGGTTATTGTCTCATGAGCGGATACATATTTGAATGTATTTAGAAAAATAAACAAA
TAGGGGTTCCGCGCACATTTCCCCGAAAAGTGCCACCTGACGTCGACGGATCGGGAGATCAACTTGTTTA
TTGCAGCTTATAATGGTTACAAATAAAGCAATAGCATCACAAATTTCACAAATAAAGCATTTTTTTCACT
GCATTCTAGTTGTGGTTTGTCCAAACTCATCAATGTATCTTATCATGTCTGGATCAACTGGATAACTCAA
GCTAACCAAAATCATCCCAAACTTCCCACCCCATACCCTATTACCACTGCCAATTACCTGTGGTTTCATT
TACTCTAAACCTGTGATTCCTCTGAATTATTTTCATTTTAAAGAAATTGTATTTGTTAAATATGTACTAC
AAACTTAGTAGT
